Addgene plasmid #171609: p15a-AsCas12f-blaZ
Purpose: AsCas12f1-based E. coli genome editing
Depositing lab: Quanjiang Ji. Depositing organization: ShanghaiTech University. Publication: Programmed genome editing by a miniature CRISPR-Cas12f nuclease. Wu Z, Zhang Y, Yu H, Pan D, Wang Y, Wang Y, Li F, Liu C, Nan H, Chen W, Ji Q. Nat Chem Biol. 2021 Sep 2. pii: 10.1038/s41589-021-00868-6. doi: 10.1038/s41589-021-00868-6. PubMed 34475565.
Backbone
  Vector backbone: p15a
  Vector type: Bacterial Expression
Growth in bacteria
  Bacterial resistance: Ampicillin, 100 μg/mL
  Growth temperature: 37°C
  Growth strain: DH5alpha
  Copy number: Low Copy
Gene/Insert
  Gene/Insert name: AsCas12f1 (alt name: Cas12U3)
  Species: Other
  Cloning method: Gibson Cloning
Terms and licenses: Academic/Nonprofit Terms; Industry Terms: Not Available to Industry
How to cite: p15a-AsCas12f-blaZ was a gift from Quanjiang Ji (Addgene plasmid # 171609 ; http://n2t.net/addgene:171609 ; RRID:Addgene_171609)
