[The description below was written by a language model from this plasmid's Addgene catalogue record and the feature table of its GenBank file.]
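Description:
p15a-AsCas12f-blaZ is a 7.8 kb circular bacterial expression plasmid built for genome editing in E. coli with the miniature CRISPR nuclease AsCas12f1 (also called Cas12U3). It replicates from the p15A origin, catalogued here as low copy, which is compatible with ColE1-type plasmids and so allows the construct to be maintained alongside a second plasmid in the same cell. Selection is by ampicillin through a beta-lactamase (bla/AmpR) coding sequence. A cat promoter and a chloramphenicol-gene primer site lie upstream of this marker. This may mean the backbone derives from a chloramphenicol-resistant p15A vector whose marker was replaced, although the record does not say so.

The annotated payload is an arabinose-inducible lambda Red recombineering cassette. araC is transcribed divergently from the araBAD promoter, which drives gam, bet and exo in series. Gam inhibits host RecBCD to protect linear double-stranded DNA, Exo resects ends to produce 3' single-stranded tails, and Beta anneals single-stranded DNA to its complementary target. Together they promote homologous recombination with a supplied repair template.

The AsCas12f1 gene named as the insert is not annotated in the feature table. It may sit in the roughly 1.9 kb unannotated region after exo, but its position, promoter and any tags are not stated, and no guide RNA cassette is annotated. The design fits a strategy in which Red-mediated recombination installs an edit while Cas12f1 cleavage of the unedited chromosome counter-selects non-recombinants, though the record gives the purpose only as AsCas12f1-based E. coli genome editing.
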