LOCUS       Exported 7827 bp ds-DNA circular SYN 23-DEC-2021
DEFINITION  AsCas12f1-based E. coli genome editing.
ACCESSION   .
VERSION     .
KEYWORDS    p15a-AsCas12f-blaZ
SOURCE      synthetic DNA construct
  ORGANISM  synthetic DNA construct
REFERENCE   1 (bases 1 to 7827)
  AUTHORS   Wu Z, Zhang Y, Yu H, Pan D, Wang Y, Wang Y, Li F, Liu C, Nan H, Chen
            W, Ji Q
  TITLE     Programmed genome editing by a miniature CRISPR-Cas12f nuclease.
  JOURNAL   Nat Chem Biol. 2021 Sep 2. pii: 10.1038/s41589-021-00868-6. doi:
            10.1038/s41589-021-00868-6.
  PUBMED    34475565
REFERENCE   2 (bases 1 to 7827)
  AUTHORS   .
  TITLE     Direct Submission
  JOURNAL   Exported Dec 23, 2021 from SnapGene Server 1.1.58
            http://www.snapgene.com
FEATURES             Location/Qualifiers
     source          1..7827
                     /organism="synthetic DNA construct"
                     /mol_type="other DNA"
     primer_bind     complement(366..383)
                     /label=L4440
                     /note="L4440 vector, forward primer"
     rep_origin      complement(500..1045)
                     /direction=LEFT
                     /label=p15A ori
                     /note="Plasmids containing the medium-copy-number p15A
                     origin of replication can be propagated in E. coli cells
                     that contain a second plasmid with the ColE1 origin. "
     primer_bind     complement(580..599)
                     /label=pBR322ori-F
                     /note="pBR322 origin, forward primer"
     promoter        1163..1265
                     /label=cat promoter
                     /note="promoter of the E. coli cat gene encoding
                     chloramphenicol acetyltransferase"
     primer_bind     complement(1332..1351)
                     /label=CAT-R
                     /note="Chloramphenicol resistance gene, reverse primer"
     CDS             1721..2581
                     /codon_start=1
                     /gene="bla"
                     /product="beta-lactamase"
                     /label=AmpR
                     /note="confers resistance to ampicillin, carbenicillin, and
                     related antibiotics"
                     /translation="MSIQHFRVALIPFFAAFCLPVFAHPETLVKVKDAEDQLGARVGYI
                     ELDLNSGKILESFRPEERFPMMSTFKVLLCGAVLSRVDAGQEQLGRRIHYSQNDLVEYS
                     PVTEKHLTDGMTVRELCSAAITMSDNTAANLLLTTIGGPKELTAFLHNMGDHVTRLDRW
                     EPELNEAIPNDERDTTMPVAMATTLRKLLTGELLTLASRQQLIDWMEADKVAGPLLRSA
                     LPAGWFIADKSGAGERGSRGIIAALGPDGKPSRIVVIYTTGSQATMDERNRQIAEIGAS
                     LIKHW"
     primer_bind     complement(1939..1958)
                     /label=Amp-R
                     /note="Ampicillin resistance gene, reverse primer"
     CDS             complement(2811..3689)
                     /codon_start=1
                     /gene="araC"
                     /product="L-arabinose regulatory protein"
                     /label=araC
                     /translation="MAEAQNDPLLPGYSFNAHLVAGLTPIEANGYLDFFIDRPLGMKGY
                     ILNLTIRGQGVVKNQGREFVCRPGDILLFPPGEIHHYGRHPEAREWYHQWVYFRPRAYW
                     HEWLNWPSIFANTGFFRPDEAHQPHFSDLFGQIINAGQGEGRYSELLAINLLEQLLLRR
                     MEAINESLHPPMDNRVREACQYISDHLADSNFDIASVAQHVCLSPSRLSHLFRQQLGIS
                     VLSWREDQRISQAKLLLSTTRMPIATVGRNVGFDDQLYFSRVFKKCTGASPSEFRAGCE
                     EKVNDVAVKLS"
     promoter        3716..4000
                     /gene="araBAD"
                     /label=araBAD promoter
                     /note="promoter of the L-arabinose operon of E. coli; the
                     araC regulatory gene is transcribed in the opposite
                     direction (Guzman et al., 1995)"
     primer_bind     3923..3942
                     /label=pBAD Forward
                     /note="For vectors with E. coli araBAD promoter, forward
                     primer"
     CDS             4059..4475
                     /codon_start=1
                     /gene="gam"
                     /product="inhibitor of the host RecBCD nuclease in the
                     lambda Red system"
                     /label=Gam
                     /note="protects the double-stranded DNA substrate for
                     recombination"
                     /translation="MDINTETEIKQKHSLTPFPVFLISPAFRGRYFHSYFRSSAMNAYY
                     IQDRLEAQSWARHYQQLAREEKEAELADDMEKGLPQHLFESLCIDHLQRHGASKKSITR
                     AFDDDVEFQERMAEHIRYMVETIAHHQVDIDSEV"
     CDS             4481..5266
                     /codon_start=1
                     /gene="bet"
                     /product="single-stranded DNA binding recombinase in the
                     lambda Red system"
                     /label=Beta
                     /note="mediates pairing of a single-stranded DNA with a
                     complementary target"
                     /translation="MSTALATLAGKLAERVGMDSVDPQELITTLRQTAFKGDASDAQFI
                     ALLIVANQYGLNPWTKEIYAFPDKQNGIVPVVGVDGWSRIINENQQFDGMDFEQDNESC
                     TCRIYRKDRNHPICVTEWMDECRREPFKTREGREITGPWQSHPKRMLRHKAMIQCARLA
                     FGFAGIYDKDEAERIVENTAYTAERQPERDITPVNDETMQEINTLLIALDKTWDDDLLP
                     LCSQIFRRDIRASSELTQAEAVKALGFLKQKAAEQKVAA"
     CDS             5263..5943
                     /codon_start=1
                     /gene="exo"
                     /product="5' to 3' double-stranded DNA exonuclease in the
                     lambda Red system"
                     /label=Exo
                     /note="creates 3' single-stranded DNA tails"
                     /translation="MTPDIILQRTGIDVRAVEQGEDAWHKLRLGVITASEVHNVIAKPR
                     SGKKWPDMKMSYFHTLLAEVCTGVAPEVNAKALAWGKQYENDARTLFEFTSGVNVTESP
                     IIYRDESMRTACSPDGLCSDGNGLELKCPFTSRDFMKFRLGGFEAIKSAYMAQVQYSMW
                     VTRKNAWYFANYDPRMKREGLHYVVIERDEKYMASFDEIVPEFIEKMDEALAEIGFVFG
                     EQWR"
ORIGIN
        1 tatggacagt tttccctttg atatgtaacg gtgaacagtt gttctacttt tgtttgttag
       61 tcttgatgct tcactgatag atacaagagc gtcgggtgat gctgccaact tactgattta
      121 gtgtatgatg gtgtttttga ggtgctccag tggcttctgt ttctatcagc tgtccctcct
      181 gttcagctac tgacggggtg gtgcgtaacg gcaaaagcac cgccggacat cagcgctagc
      241 ggagtgtata ctggcttact atgttggcac tgatgagggt gtcagtgaag tgcttcatgt
      301 ggcaggagaa aaaaggctgc accggtgcgt cagcagaata tgtgatacag gatatattcc
      361 gcttcctcgc tcactgactc gctacgctcg gtcgttcgac tgcggcgagc ggaaatggct
      421 tacgaacggg gcggagattt cctggaagat gccaggaaga tacttaacag ggaagtgaga
      481 gggccgcggc aaagccgttt ttccataggc tccgcccccc tgacaagcat cacgaaatct
      541 gacgctcaaa tcagtggtgg cgaaacccga caggactata aagataccag gcgtttcccc
      601 ctggcggctc cctcgtgcgc tctcctgttc ctgcctttcg gtttaccggt gtcattccgc
      661 tgttatggcc gcgtttgtct cattccacgc ctgacactca gttccgggta ggcagttcgc
      721 tccaagctgg actgtatgca cgaacccccc gttcagtccg accgctgcgc cttatccggt
      781 aactatcgtc ttgagtccaa cccggaaaga catgcaaaag caccactggc agcagccact
      841 ggtaattgat ttagaggagt tagtcttgaa gtcatgcgcc ggttaaggct aaactgaaag
      901 gacaagtttt ggtgactgcg ctcctccaag ccagttacct cggttcaaag agttggtagc
      961 tcagagaacc ttcgaaaaac cgccctgcaa ggcggttttt tcgttttcag agcaagagat
     1021 tacgcgcaga ccaaaacgat ctcaagaaga tcatcttatt aatcagataa aatatttcta
     1081 gatttcagtg caatttatct cttcaaatgt agcacctgaa gtcagcccca tacgatataa
     1141 gttgtgacgt aaaatgagac gttgatcggc acgtaagagg ttccaacttt caccataatg
     1201 aaataagatc actaccgggc gtattttttg agttatcgag attttcagga gctaaggaag
     1261 ctaaaatgga gaaaaaaatc actggatata ccaccgttga tatatcccaa tggcatcgta
     1321 aagaacattt tgaggcattt cagtcagttg ctcaatgtac ctataaccag accgttcagc
     1381 tgggtcatcc accggatcaa ttcccctgct cgcgcaggct gggtgccaag ctctcgggta
     1441 acatcaaggc ccgatccttg gagcccttgc cctcccgcac gatgatcgtg ccgtgatcga
     1501 aatccagatc cttgacccgc agttgcaaac cctcactgat ccggctcacg gtaactgatg
     1561 ccgtatttgc agtaccagcg tacggcccac agaatgatgt cacgctgaaa atgccggcct
     1621 ttgaatgggt tcatgtgcag ctccatcagc aaaaggggat gataagttta tcaccaccga
     1681 ctatttgcaa cagtgccgtt gatcgtgcta tgatcgactg atgagtattc aacatttccg
     1741 tgtcgccctt attccctttt ttgcggcatt ttgccttcct gtttttgctc acccagaaac
     1801 gctggtgaaa gtaaaagatg ctgaagatca gttgggtgca cgagtgggtt acatcgaact
     1861 ggatctcaac agcggtaaga tccttgagag ttttcgcccc gaagaacgtt ttccaatgat
     1921 gagcactttt aaagttctgc tatgtggcgc ggtattatcc cgtgttgacg ccgggcaaga
     1981 gcaactcggt cgccgcatac actattctca gaatgacttg gttgagtact caccagtcac
     2041 agaaaagcat cttacggatg gcatgacagt aagagaatta tgcagtgctg ccataaccat
     2101 gagtgataac actgcggcca acttacttct gacaacgatc ggaggaccga aggagctaac
     2161 cgcttttttg cacaacatgg gggatcatgt aactcgcctt gatcgttggg aaccggagct
     2221 gaatgaagcc ataccaaacg acgagcgtga caccacgatg cctgtagcaa tggcaacaac
     2281 gttgcgcaaa ctattaactg gcgaactact tactctagct tcccggcaac aattaataga
     2341 ctggatggag gcggataaag ttgcaggacc acttctgcgc tcggcccttc cggctggctg
     2401 gtttattgct gataaatctg gagccggtga gcgtgggtcg cgcggtatca ttgcagcact
     2461 ggggccagat ggtaagccct cccgtatcgt agttatctac acgacgggga gtcaggcaac
     2521 tatggatgaa cgaaatagac agatcgctga gataggtgcc tcactgatta agcattggta
     2581 atgagctcat gagcggagaa cgagatgacg ttggaggggc aaggtcgcgc tgattgctgg
     2641 ggcaacacgt gaaaggcgag atcaccaagg tagtcggcaa ataatgtcta acggtacccg
     2701 gggatcctct agagtcgacc tgcataatgt gcctgtcaaa tggacgaagc agggattctg
     2761 caaaccctat gctactccgt caagccgtca attgtctgat tcgttaccaa ttatgacaac
     2821 ttgacggcta catcattcac tttttcttca caaccggcac ggaactcgct cgggctggcc
     2881 ccggtgcatt ttttaaatac ccgcgagaaa tagagttgat cgtcaaaacc aacattgcga
     2941 ccgacggtgg cgataggcat ccgggtggtg ctcaaaagca gcttcgcctg gctgatacgt
     3001 tggtcctcgc gccagcttaa gacgctaatc cctaactgct ggcggaaaag atgtgacaga
     3061 cgcgacggcg acaagcaaac atgctgtgcg acgctggcga tatcaaaatt gctgtctgcc
     3121 aggtgatcgc tgatgtactg acaagcctcg cgtacccgat tatccatcgg tggatggagc
     3181 gactcgttaa tcgcttccat gcgccgcagt aacaattgct caagcagatt tatcgccagc
     3241 agctccgaat agcgcccttc cccttgcccg gcgttaatga tttgcccaaa caggtcgctg
     3301 aaatgcggct ggtgcgcttc atccgggcga aagaaccccg tattggcaaa tattgacggc
     3361 cagttaagcc attcatgcca gtaggcgcgc ggacgaaagt aaacccactg gtgataccat
     3421 tcgcgagcct ccggatgacg accgtagtga tgaatctctc ctggcgggaa cagcaaaata
     3481 tcacccggtc ggcaaacaaa ttctcgtccc tgatttttca ccaccccctg accgcgaatg
     3541 gtgagattga gaatataacc tttcattccc agcggtcggt cgataaaaaa atcgagataa
     3601 ccgttggcct caatcggcgt taaacccgcc accagatggg cattaaacga gtatcccggc
     3661 agcaggggat cattttgcgc ttcagccata cttttcatac tcccgccatt cagagaagaa
     3721 accaattgtc catattgcat cagacattgc cgtcactgcg tcttttactg gctcttctcg
     3781 ctaaccaaac cggtaacccc gcttattaaa agcattctgt aacaaagcgg gaccaaagcc
     3841 atgacaaaaa cgcgtaacaa aagtgtctat aatcacggca gaaaagtcca cattgattat
     3901 ttgcacggcg tcacactttg ctatgccata gcatttttat ccataagatt agcggatcct
     3961 acctgacgct ttttatcgca actctctact gtttctccat acccgttttt ttgggctagc
     4021 gaaaagatgt ttcgtgaagc cgtcgacgct tataaaaaat ggatattaat actgaaactg
     4081 agatcaagca aaagcattca ctaaccccct ttcctgtttt cctaatcagc ccggcatttc
     4141 gcgggcgata ttttcacagc tatttcagga gttcagccat gaacgcttat tacattcagg
     4201 atcgtcttga ggctcagagc tgggcgcgtc actaccagca gctcgcccgt gaagagaaag
     4261 aggcagaact ggcagacgac atggaaaaag gcctgcccca gcacctgttt gaatcgctat
     4321 gcatcgatca tttgcaacgc cacggggcca gcaaaaaatc cattacccgt gcgtttgatg
     4381 acgatgttga gtttcaggag cgcatggcag aacacatccg gtacatggtt gaaaccattg
     4441 ctcaccacca ggttgatatt gattcagagg tataaaacga atgagtactg cactcgcaac
     4501 gctggctggg aagctggctg aacgtgtcgg catggattct gtcgacccac aggaactgat
     4561 caccactctt cgccagacgg catttaaagg tgatgccagc gatgcgcagt tcatcgcatt
     4621 actgatcgtt gccaaccagt acggccttaa tccgtggacg aaagaaattt acgcctttcc
     4681 tgataagcag aatggcatcg ttccggtggt gggcgttgat ggctggtccc gcatcatcaa
     4741 tgaaaaccag cagtttgatg gcatggactt tgagcaggac aatgaatcct gtacatgccg
     4801 gatttaccgc aaggaccgta atcatccgat ctgcgttacc gaatggatgg atgaatgccg
     4861 ccgcgaacca ttcaaaactc gcgaaggcag agaaatcacg gggccgtggc agtcgcatcc
     4921 caaacggatg ttacgtcata aagccatgat tcagtgtgcc cgtctggcct tcggatttgc
     4981 tggtatctat gacaaggatg aagccgagcg cattgtcgaa aatactgcat acactgcaga
     5041 acgtcagccg gaacgcgaca tcactccggt taacgatgaa accatgcagg agattaacac
     5101 tctgctgatc gccctggata aaacatggga tgacgactta ttgccgctct gttcccagat
     5161 atttcgccgc gacattcgtg catcgtcaga actgacacag gccgaagcag taaaagctct
     5221 tggattcctg aaacagaaag ccgcagagca gaaggtggca gcatgacacc ggacattatc
     5281 ctgcagcgta ccgggatcga tgtgagagct gtcgaacagg gggaagatgc gtggcacaaa
     5341 ttacggctcg gcgtcatcac cgcttcagaa gttcacaacg tgatagcaaa accccgctcc
     5401 ggaaagaagt ggcctgacat gaaaatgtcc tacttccaca ccctgcttgc tgaggtttgc
     5461 accggtgtgg ctccggaagt taacgctaaa gcactggcct ggggaaaaca gtacgagaac
     5521 gacgccagaa ccctgtttga attcacttcc ggcgtgaatg ttactgaatc cccgatcatc
     5581 tatcgcgacg aaagtatgcg taccgcctgc tctcccgatg gtttatgcag tgacggcaac
     5641 ggccttgaac tgaaatgccc gtttacctcc cgggatttca tgaagttccg gctcggtggt
     5701 ttcgaggcca taaagtcagc ttacatggcc caggtgcagt acagcatgtg ggtgacgcga
     5761 aaaaatgcct ggtactttgc caactatgac ccgcgtatga agcgtgaagg cctgcattat
     5821 gtcgtgattg agcgggatga gaagtacatg gcgagttttg acgagatcgt gccggagttc
     5881 atcgaaaaaa tggacgaggc actggctgaa attggttttg tatttgggga gcaatggcga
     5941 tgacgcatcc tcacgataat aagcttcctg ctgaacatca aaggcaagaa aacatctgtt
     6001 gtcaaagaca gcatccttga acaaggacaa ttaacagtta acaaataaaa acgcaaaaga
     6061 aaatgccgat attgactacc ggaagcagtg tgaccgtgtg cttctcaaat gcctgattca
     6121 ggctgtctat gtgtgactgt tgagctgtaa caagttgtct caggtgttca atttcatgtt
     6181 ctagttgctt tgttttactg gtttcacctg ttctattagg tgttacatgc tgttcatctg
     6241 ttacattgtc gatctgttca tggtgaacag ctttaaatgc accaaaaact cgtaaaagct
     6301 ctgatgtatc tatctttttt acaccgtttt catctgtgca tatagctata ctgatttcgt
     6361 cagactcaca gtcaaacatg ccggtcagtt ggcctggtga tggcgggatc gttgtatatt
     6421 tcttgacacc ttttcggcac cgccctaaaa ttctgcgtcc tcataatata tgaggcgatt
     6481 tattacgtgt ttacgaagca aaagctaaaa ccaggagcta tttaatgatc aaagtttacc
     6541 gttatgaaat cgttaaaccg ctggacctgg attggaaaga attcggcacc atcctgcgtc
     6601 agctgcagca ggaaacccgc ttcgcgctga acaaagcaac ccagctggcg tgggaatgga
     6661 tgggtttcag ctctgattac aaagacaacc atggcgaata cccgaaaagc aaagacatcc
     6721 tgggctacac caacgttcac ggttacgcat accacaccat caaaaccaaa gcttatcgtc
     6781 tgaacagcgg caacctgagc cagaccatca aacgtgcgac cgatcgcttc aaagcgtacc
     6841 agaaagaaat cctgcgtggt gacatgtcca tcccgtctta caaacgtgat atcccgctgg
     6901 atctgatcaa agaaaacatc agcgttaacc gtatgaacca cggtgattat atcgcttccc
     6961 tgtccctgct gtctaacccg gcgaaacagg aaatgaacgt taaacgtaaa atctccgtga
     7021 ttatcatcgt tcgtggcgcg ggtaaaacca tcatggatcg catcctgagc ggcgaatacc
     7081 aggtgagcgc gagccagatc atccacgacg accgtaaaaa caaatggtac ctgaacatct
     7141 cttatgattt cgaaccgcag acccgtgttc tggatctgaa caaaatcatg ggcatcgatc
     7201 tgggtgttgc ggtggcggtg tacatggcgt tccagcacac cccggcgcgc tacaaactgg
     7261 aaggcggtga aatcgaaaac ttccgtcgtc aggtggagtc tcgtcgcatc tccatgctgc
     7321 gccagggtaa atacgcgggt ggtgctcgtg gcggtcacgg ccgtgataaa cgtatcaaac
     7381 cgatcgaaca gctgcgtgac aaaatcgcta acttccgcga taccactaac caccgttact
     7441 ctcgttacat cgttgatatg gctatcaaag aaggttgcgg taccattcag atggaagatc
     7501 tgaccaacat ccgtgatatc ggctctcgtt tcctgcagaa ctggacctac tacgatctgc
     7561 agcagaaaat catctacaaa gcggaagaag cgggcatcaa agttatcaaa attgatccgc
     7621 agtacaccag ccagcgttgc agcgaatgcg gcaacatcga ttccggtaac cgtatcggtc
     7681 aggcgatctt caaatgccgt gcttgcggct acgaagcgaa cgcggactac aacgcagctc
     7741 gtaacatcgc gatcccgaac atcgataaaa tcatcgcgga aagcatcaaa taatggctgg
     7801 ttggcgtact gttgtggtaa ataccca
//
